# Supplementary material for: High-throughput DNA engineering by mating bacteria
Source: bioRxiv preprint, doi:10.1101/2024.09.03.611066, version 1 (2024-09-03)
Supplement: Supplementary Data [file 611066_file03.gz › Supplementary Data/Supplementary Data 5/eBSD19_even_donor_plasmid.gb]

LOCUS       eBSD19_Sp_pLann        4043 bp DNA     circular SYN 25-JUL-2024
DEFINITION  synthetic circular DNA
ACCESSION   .
VERSION     .
KEYWORDS    .
SOURCE      synthetic DNA construct
  ORGANISM  synthetic DNA construct
REFERENCE   1  (bases 1 to 4043)
  AUTHORS   .
  TITLE     Direct Submission
  JOURNAL   Exported Jul 25, 2024 from SnapGene Viewer 7.2.0
            https://www.snapgene.com
COMMENT     Annotated with pLannotate v1.2.0
FEATURES             Location/Qualifiers
     source          1..4043
                     /mol_type="other DNA"
                     /organism="synthetic DNA construct"
     misc_feature    98..119
                     /label=gRNA1
     misc_feature    136..143
                     /label=Insert
     misc_feature    152..174
                     /label=gRNA2
     CDS             308..1288
                     /codon_start=1
                     /label=pheS
                     /note="pLannotate"
                     /note="/database=swissprot"
                     /note="/fragment=False"
                     /note="/identity=99.4"
                     /note="/match_length=100.0"
                     /note="/other=CDS"
                     /translation="MSHLAELVASAKAAISQASDVAALDNVRVEYLGKKGHLTLQMTTL
                     RELPPEERPAAGAVINEAKEQVQQALNARKAELESAALNARLAAETIDVSLPGRRIENG
                     GLHPVTRTIDRIESFFGELGFTVATGPEIEDDYHNFDALNIPGHHPARADHDTFWFDTT
                     RLLRTQTSGVQIRTMKAQQPPIRIIAPGRVYRNDYDQTHTPMFHQMEGLIVDTNISFTN
                     LKGTLHDFLRNFFEEDLQIRFRPSYFPFAEPSAEVDVMGKNGKWLEVLGCGMVHPNVLR
                     NVGIDPEVYSGFGFGMGMERLTMLRYGVTDLRSFFENDLRFLKQFK"
     CDS             1802..2593
                     /codon_start=1
                     /label=SmR
                     /note="pLannotate"
                     /note="/database=snapgene"
                     /note="/fragment=False"
                     /note="/identity=100.0"
                     /note="/match_length=100.0"
                     /note="/other=CDS"
                     /translation="MREAVIAEVSTQLSEVVGVIERHLEPTLLAVHLYGSAVDGGLKPH
                     SDIDLLVTVTVRLDETTRRALINDLLETSASPGESEILRAVEVTIVVHDDIIPWRYPAK
                     RELQFGEWQRNDILAGIFEPATIDIDLAILLTKAREHSVALVGPAAEELFDPVPEQDLF
                     EALNETLTLWNSPPDWAGDERNVVLTLSRIWYSAVTGKIAPKDVAADWAMERLPAQYQP
                     VILEARQAYLGQEEDRLASRADQLEEFVHYVKGEITKVVGK"
     misc_feature    2723..2745
                     /label=gRNA2
     misc_feature    2752..3051
                     /label=HR-R
     misc_feature    3058..3079
                     /label=gRNA1
     rep_origin      complement(3171..3550)
                     /direction=LEFT
                     /label=R6K gamma ori
                     /note="pLannotate"
                     /note="/database=snapgene"
                     /note="/fragment=False"
                     /note="/identity=99.7"
                     /note="/match_length=97.9"
                     /note="/other=rep_origin"
     oriT            complement(3582..3872)
                     /direction=LEFT
                     /label=oriT
                     /note="pLannotate"
                     /note="/database=snapgene"
                     /note="/fragment=False"
                     /note="/identity=100.0"
                     /note="/match_length=100.0"
                     /note="/other=oriT"
     promoter        3898..3932
                     /label=J23119 promoter
                     /note="pLannotate"
                     /note="/database=snapgene"
                     /note="/fragment=False"
                     /note="/identity=100.0"
                     /note="/match_length=100.0"
                     /note="/other=promoter"
     misc_feature    3936..3954
                     /label=gRNA1
     ncRNA           3955..4036
                     /label=tracrRNA (fragment)
                     /note="pLannotate"
                     /note="/database=Rfam"
                     /note="/fragment=True"
                     /note="/identity=100.0"
                     /note="/match_length=90.1"
                     /note="/other=ncRNA"
ORIGIN
        1 agtggatcct agggataaca gggtaatgtt tgccctctct cttcattcag ggtcatgaga
       61 ggcacgccat tcaaggggag aagtgagatc ggtacccagg cgggctcacc tccgtgtggg
      121 cggccatggc gcgccagcta gtagcggccg cccaatcctg tccctagtgg ccccgcccct
      181 aggactagta cgcgcgataa gcttgatatc gaattccccc gggaccaaaa tggcaagtaa
      241 aatagcctga tgggataggc tctaagtcca acgaaccagt gtcaccactg acacaatgag
      301 gaaaaccatg tcacatctcg cagaactggt tgccagtgcg aaggcggcca ttagccaggc
      361 gtcagatgtt gccgcgttag ataatgtgcg cgtcgaatat ttgggtaaaa aagggcactt
      421 aacccttcag atgacgaccc tgcgtgagct gccgccagaa gagcgtccgg cagctggtgc
      481 ggttatcaac gaagcgaaag agcaggttca gcaggcgctg aatgcgcgta aagcggaact
      541 ggaaagcgct gcactgaatg cgcgtctggc ggcggaaacg attgatgtct ctctgccagg
      601 tcgtcgcatt gaaaacggcg gtctgcatcc ggttacccgt accatcgacc gtatcgaaag
      661 tttcttcggt gagcttggct ttaccgtggc aaccgggccg gaaatcgaag acgattatca
      721 taacttcgat gctctgaaca ttcctggtca ccacccggcg cgcgctgacc acgacacttt
      781 ctggtttgac actacccgcc tgctgcgtac ccagacctct ggcgtacaga tccgcaccat
      841 gaaagcccag cagccaccga ttcgtatcat cgcgcctggc cgtgtttatc gtaacgacta
      901 cgaccagact cacacgccga tgttccatca gatggaaggt ctgattgttg ataccaacat
      961 cagctttacc aacctgaaag gcacgctgca cgacttcctg cgtaacttct ttgaggaaga
     1021 tttgcagatt cgcttccgtc cttcctactt cccgtttgcg gaaccttctg cagaagtgga
     1081 cgtcatgggt aaaaacggta aatggctgga agtgctgggc tgcgggatgg tgcatccgaa
     1141 cgtgttgcgt aacgttggca tcgacccgga agtttactct ggtttcggct tcgggatggg
     1201 gatggagcgt ctgactatgt tgcgttacgg cgtcaccgac ctgcgttcat tctttgagaa
     1261 cgatctgcgt ttcctcaaac agtttaaata aggcaggaat agattatgaa attcagtgaa
     1321 ctgtggttac gcgaatgggt gaacccggcg attgatagcg atgcgctggc aaagcacctt
     1381 gccgtagaag aacagcaagg ccgccaatgc ctgacgatgc gtggagaccg aaaccttgcg
     1441 ctcgttcgcc agccaggaca gaaatgcctc gacttcgctg ctgcccaagg ttgccgggtg
     1501 acgcacaccg tggaaacgga tgaaggcacg aacccagtgg acataagcct gttcggttcg
     1561 taagctgtaa tgcaagtagc gtatgcgctc acgcaactgg tccagaacct tgaccgaacg
     1621 cagcggtggt aacggcgcag tggcggtttt catggcttgt tatgactgtt tttttggggt
     1681 acagtctatg cctcgggcat ccaagcagca agcgcgttac gccgtgggtc gatgtttgat
     1741 gttatggagc agcaacgatg ttacgcagca gggcagtcgc cctaaaacaa agttaaacat
     1801 catgagggaa gcggtgatcg ccgaagtatc gactcaacta tcagaggtag ttggcgtcat
     1861 cgagcgccat ctcgaaccga cgttgctggc cgtacatttg tacggctccg cagtggatgg
     1921 cggcctgaag ccacacagtg atattgattt gctggttacg gtgaccgtaa ggcttgatga
     1981 aacaacgcgg cgagctttga tcaacgacct tttggaaact tcggcttccc ctggagagag
     2041 cgagattctc cgcgctgtag aagtcaccat tgttgtgcac gacgacatca ttccgtggcg
     2101 ttatccagct aagcgcgaac tgcaatttgg agaatggcag cgcaatgaca ttcttgcagg
     2161 tatcttcgag ccagccacga tcgacattga tctggctatc ttgctgacaa aagcaagaga
     2221 acatagcgtt gccttggtag gtccagcggc ggaggaactc tttgatccgg ttcctgaaca
     2281 ggatctattt gaggcgctaa atgaaacctt aacgctatgg aactcgccgc ccgactgggc
     2341 tggcgatgag cgaaatgtag tgcttacgtt gtcccgcatt tggtacagcg cagtaaccgg
     2401 caaaatcgcg ccgaaggatg tcgctgccga ctgggcaatg gagcgcctgc cggcccagta
     2461 tcagcccgtc atacttgaag ctagacaggc ttatcttgga caagaagaag atcgcttggc
     2521 ctcgcgcgca gatcagttgg aagaatttgt ccactacgtg aaaggcgaga tcaccaaggt
     2581 agtcggcaaa taatgtctaa caattcgttc aagccgacgc cgcttcgcgg cgcggcttaa
     2641 ctcaagcgtt agatgcacta agcaccgcat gcctcccaga ttatatcact cgacgacgtc
     2701 accggttcgc gattcgaaac ccggggccac tagggacagg attgggatat cgtacgggca
     2761 acccgagaag gctgagcctg gactcaacgg gttgctgggt ggactccaga ctcggggcga
     2821 cgactcttca cgcgcagagc aagggcgtcg agcggtcgtg aaagtcttag taccgcacgt
     2881 gccgactcac tggggatatt gcctggagct gtaccgttct agggggggga ggttggagac
     2941 ctcctcttct cacgactgga cccgcgaggg ccgcgttgcc ggttccccca gaggctgaag
     3001 aacaagggct tactgtgggc agggggacgc ccattcagcg gctggcgctt tacgcgtcca
     3061 cacggaggtg agcccgcctg ctgccgcgga agaacttttc tatttctggg taggcatcat
     3121 caggagcagg aaaactaggg ataacagggt aattaggctg agctcaattc tgtcagccgt
     3181 taagtgttcc tgtgtcactc aaaattgctt tgagaggctc taagggcttc tcagtgcgtt
     3241 acatccctgg cttgttgtcc acaaccgtta aaccttaaaa gctttaaaag ccttatatat
     3301 tctttttttc ttataaaact taaaacctta gaggctattt aagttgctga tttatattaa
     3361 ttttattgtt caaacatgag agcttagtac gtgaaacatg agagcttagt acgttagcca
     3421 tgagagctta gtacgttagc catgagggtt tagttcgtta aacatgagag cttagtacgt
     3481 taaacatgag agcttagtac gtgaaacatg agagcttagt acgtactatc aacaggttga
     3541 actgctgatc aacagatcct ctacactaga agatgcatgg acgcaccgct agcagcgccc
     3601 ctagcggtat cctataaaaa aacacaccgc gccgctagca gcacccctaa tataaaataa
     3661 tgttttttat aaaaatagtc agtaccaccc ctacaaaacg gtgtcggcgc gttgttgtag
     3721 ccgcgccgac accgcttttt taaatatcat aaagagagta agagaaacta atttttcata
     3781 acactctatt tataaagaaa aatcagcaaa aacttgtttt tgcgtggggt gtggtgcttt
     3841 tggtggtgag aaccaccaac ctgttgagcc tttttgtgga actagtactc gaattcgttg
     3901 acagctagct cagtcctagg tataatgcta gctacaggcg ggctcacctc cgtggtttta
     3961 gagctagaaa tagcaagtta aaataaggct agtccgttat caacttgaaa aagtggcacc
     4021 gagtcggtgc tttttttcta gat
//
