# Supplementary material for: High-throughput DNA engineering by mating bacteria
Source: bioRxiv preprint, doi:10.1101/2024.09.03.611066, version 1 (2024-09-03)
Supplement: Supplementary Data [file 611066_file03.gz › Supplementary Data/Supplementary Data 5/eBSD13_1st_odd_donor_plasmid.gb]

LOCUS       eBSD13_1st_odd_d        4881 bp DNA     circular SYN 25-JUL-2024
DEFINITION  synthetic circular DNA.
ACCESSION   .
VERSION     .
KEYWORDS    .
SOURCE      synthetic DNA construct
  ORGANISM  synthetic DNA construct
REFERENCE   1  (bases 1 to 4881)
  AUTHORS   .
  TITLE     Direct Submission
  JOURNAL   Exported Jul 25, 2024 from SnapGene Viewer 7.2.0
            https://www.snapgene.com
COMMENT     Imported using the Genbank importer. File name: benchling_export 
            (3).gb Imported using the Genbank importer. File name: 
            620938_pLann.gbk Annotated with pLannotate v1.2.0
FEATURES             Location/Qualifiers
     source          1..4881
                     /mol_type="other DNA"
                     /organism="synthetic DNA construct"
     misc_feature    55..76
                     /label=gRNA1
                     /label=gRNA_c9orf114 target (F)
     misc_feature    83..382
                     /label=HR-R
                     /label=H3
     misc_feature    389..411
                     /label=gRNA2
                     /label=gRNA_AAVS1 target (F)
     rep_origin      complement(502..881)
                     /direction=LEFT
                     /label=R6K gamma ori
                     /note="pLannotate"
                     /note="/database=snapgene"
                     /note="/fragment=False"
                     /note="/identity=99.7"
                     /note="/match_length=97.9"
                     /note="/other=rep_origin"
     oriT            complement(913..1203)
                     /direction=LEFT
                     /label=oriT
                     /note="pLannotate"
                     /note="/database=snapgene"
                     /note="/fragment=False"
                     /note="/identity=100.0"
                     /note="/match_length=100.0"
                     /note="/other=oriT"
     misc_feature    1229..1263
                     /label=J23119 promoter
     misc_feature    1266..1285
                     /label=gRNA2
     misc_feature    1286..1367
                     /label=sgRNA Hairpin
     misc_feature    1471..1493
                     /label=gRNA2
                     /label=gRNA_AAVS1 target (F)
     misc_feature    1500..1539
                     /label=HR-L
     misc_feature    1548..1562
                     /label=Insert
     misc_feature    1571..1592
                     /label=gRNA1
                     /label=gRNA_c9orf114 target (F)
     misc_feature    2083..3504
                     /label=SacB
     misc_feature    3842..4867
                     /label=hygR
ORIGIN
        1 ttcgaaacgc gctagtgtag aggatctgtg cagttcaacc tgttgatagc atgcaggcgg
       61 gctcacctcc gtgtgggata tcgtacgggc aacccgagaa ggctgagcct ggactcaacg
      121 ggttgctggg tggactccag actcggggcg acgactcttc acgcgcagag caagggcgtc
      181 gagcggtcgt gaaagtctta gtaccgcacg tgccgactca ctggggatat tgcctggagc
      241 tgtaccgttc tagggggggg aggttggaga cctcctcttc tcacgactgg acccgcgagg
      301 gccgcgttgc cggttccccc agaggctgaa gaacaagggc ttactgtggg cagggggacg
      361 cccattcagc ggctggcgct ttacgcgtcc aatcctgtcc ctagtggccc cctgccgcgg
      421 aagaactttt ctatttctgg gtaggcatca tcaggagcag gaaaactagg gataacaggg
      481 taattaggct gagctcaatt ctgtcagccg ttaagtgttc ctgtgtcact caaaattgct
      541 ttgagaggct ctaagggctt ctcagtgcgt tacatccctg gcttgttgtc cacaaccgtt
      601 aaaccttaaa agctttaaaa gccttatata ttcttttttt cttataaaac ttaaaacctt
      661 agaggctatt taagttgctg atttatatta attttattgt tcaaacatga gagcttagta
      721 cgtgaaacat gagagcttag tacgttagcc atgagagctt agtacgttag ccatgagggt
      781 ttagttcgtt aaacatgaga gcttagtacg ttaaacatga gagcttagta cgtgaaacat
      841 gagagcttag tacgtactat caacaggttg aactgctgat caacagatcc tctacactag
      901 aagatgcatg gacgcaccgc tagcagcgcc cctagcggta tcctataaaa aaacacaccg
      961 cgccgctagc agcaccccta atataaaata atgtttttta taaaaatagt cagtaccacc
     1021 cctacaaaac ggtgtcggcg cgttgttgta gccgcgccga caccgctttt ttaaatatca
     1081 taaagagagt aagagaaact aatttttcat aacactctat ttataaagaa aaatcagcaa
     1141 aaacttgttt ttgcgtgggg tgtggtgctt ttggtggtga gaaccaccaa cctgttgagc
     1201 ctttttgtgg aactagtact cgaattcgtt gacagctagc tcagtcctag gtataatgct
     1261 agctaggggc cactagggac aggatgtttt agagctagaa atagcaagtt aaaataaggc
     1321 tagtccgtta tcaacttgaa aaagtggcac cgagtcggtg ctttttttct agatagtgga
     1381 tcctagggat aacagggtaa tgtttgccct ctctcttcat tcagggtcat gagaggcacg
     1441 ccattcaagg ggagaagtga gatcggtacc ggggccacta gggacaggat tggcaattgc
     1501 gagggctaga attacctacc ggcctccacc atgcctgcgg gcgcgccctc attgtagttt
     1561 ctgcggccgc ccacacggag gtgagcccgc ctattagcta gcgtcgactc tagaggatcg
     1621 atccttttta acccatcaca tatacctgcc gttcactatt atttagtgaa atgagatatt
     1681 atgatatttt ctgaattgtg attaaaaagg caactttatg cccatgcaac agaaactata
     1741 aaaaatacag agaatgaaaa gaaacagata gattttttag ttctttaggc ccgtagtctg
     1801 caaatccttt tatgattttc tatcaaacaa aagaggaaaa tagaccagtt gcaatccaaa
     1861 cgagagtcta atagaatgag gtcgaaaagt aaatcgcgcg ggtttgttac tgataaagca
     1921 ggcaagacct aaaatgtgta aagggcaaag tgtatacttt ggcgtcaccc cttacatatt
     1981 ttaggtcttt ttttattgtg cgtaactaac ttgccatctt caaacaggag ggctggaaga
     2041 agcagaccgc taacacagta cataaaaaag gagacatgaa cgatgaacat caaaaagttt
     2101 gcaaaacaag caacagtatt aacctttact accgcactgc tggcaggagg cgcaactcaa
     2161 gcgtttgcga aagaaacgaa ccaaaagcca tataaggaaa catacggcat ttcccatatt
     2221 acacgccatg atatgctgca aatccctgaa cagcaaaaaa atgaaaaata tcaagttcct
     2281 gaattcgatt cgtccacaat taaaaatatc tcttctgcaa aaggcctgga cgtttgggac
     2341 agctggccat tacaaaacgc tgacggcact gtcgcaaact atcacggcta ccacatcgtc
     2401 tttgcattag ccggagatcc taaaaatgcg gatgacacat cgatttacat gttctatcaa
     2461 aaagtcggcg aaacttctat tgacagctgg aaaaacgctg gccgcgtctt taaagacagc
     2521 gacaaattcg atgcaaatga ttctatccta aaagaccaaa cacaagaatg gtcaggttca
     2581 gccacattta catctgacgg aaaaatccgt ttattctaca ctgatttctc cggtaaacat
     2641 tacggcaaac aaacactgac aactgcacaa gttaacgtat cagcatcaga cagctctttg
     2701 aacatcaacg gtgtagagga ttataaatca atctttgacg gtgacggaaa aacgtatcaa
     2761 aatgtacagc agttcatcga tgaaggcaac tacagctcag gcgacaacca tacgctgaga
     2821 gatcctcact acgtagaaga taaaggccac aaatacttag tatttgaagc aaacactgga
     2881 actgaagatg gctaccaagg cgaagaatct ttatttaaca aagcatacta tggcaaaagc
     2941 acatcattct tccgtcaaga aagtcaaaaa cttctgcaaa gcgataaaaa acgcacggct
     3001 gagttagcaa acggcgctct cggtatgatt gagctaaacg atgattacac actgaaaaaa
     3061 gtgatgaaac cgctgattgc atctaacaca gtaacagatg aaattgaacg cgcgaacgtc
     3121 tttaaaatga acggcaaatg gtacctgttc actgactccc gcggatcaaa aatgacgatt
     3181 gacggcatta cgtctaacga tatttacatg cttggttatg tttctaattc tttaactggc
     3241 ccatacaagc cgctgaacaa aactggcctt gtgttaaaaa tggatcttga tcctaacgat
     3301 gtaaccttta cttactcaca cttcgctgta cctcaagcga aaggaaacaa tgtcgtgatt
     3361 acaagctata tgacaaacag aggattctac gcagacaaac aatcaacgtt tgcgccaagc
     3421 ttcctgctga acatcaaagg caagaaaaca tctgttgtca aagacagcat ccttgaacaa
     3481 ggacaattaa cagttaacaa ataaaaacgc aaaagaaaat gccgatggcc gcggtaccag
     3541 atctttaaat ctagacggtg accacaacgc gcccgctttg atcggggacg tctgcggccg
     3601 accatttacg ggtcttgttg tcgttggcgg tcatgggccg aacatactca cccggatcgg
     3661 agggccgagg acaaggtcga acgaggggca tgacccggtg cggggcttct tgcactcggc
     3721 ataggcgagt gctaagaata acgttggcac tcgcgaccgg ttgttgacaa ttaatcatcg
     3781 gcatagtata tcggcatagt ataatacgac aaggtgagga actaaaccca ggaggcagat
     3841 catgaaaaag cctgaactca ccgcgacgtc tgtcgagaag tttctgatcg aaaagttcga
     3901 cagcgtctcc gacctgatgc agctctcgga gggcgaagaa tctcgtgctt tcagcttcga
     3961 tgtaggaggg cgtggatatg tcctgcgggt aaatagctgc gccgatggtt tctacaaaga
     4021 tcgttatgtt tatcggcact ttgcatcggc cgcgctcccg attccggaag tgcttgacat
     4081 tggggaattc agcgagagcc tgacctattg catctcccgc cgtgcacagg gtgtcacgtt
     4141 gcaagacctg cctgaaaccg aactgcccgc tgttctgcag ccggtcgcgg aggccatgga
     4201 tgcgatcgct gcggccgatc ttagccagac gagcgggttc ggcccattcg gaccgcaagg
     4261 aatcggtcaa tacactacat ggcgtgattt catatgcgcg attgctgatc cccatgtgta
     4321 tcactggcaa actgtgatgg acgacaccgt cagtgcgtcc gtcgcgcagg ctctcgatga
     4381 gctgatgctt tgggccgagg actgccccga agtccggcac ctcgtgcacg cggatttcgg
     4441 ctccaacaat gtcctgacgg acaatggccg cataacagcg gtcattgact ggagcgaggc
     4501 gatgttcggg gattcccaat acgaggtcgc caacatcttc ttctggaggc cgtggttggc
     4561 ttgtatggag cagcagacgc gctacttcga gcggaggcat ccggagcttg caggatcgcc
     4621 gcggctccgg gcgtatatgc tccgcattgg tcttgaccaa ctctatcaga gcttggttga
     4681 cggcaatttc gatgatgcag cttgggcgca gggtcgatgc gacgcaatcg tccgatccgg
     4741 agccgggact gtcgggcgta cacaaatcgc ccgcagaagc gcggccgtct ggaccgatgg
     4801 ctgtgtagaa gtactcgccg atagtggaaa ccgacgcccc agcactcgtc cgagggcaaa
     4861 ggaataggcg ggactctggg g
//
