# Supplementary material for: High-throughput DNA engineering by mating bacteria
Source: bioRxiv preprint, doi:10.1101/2024.09.03.611066, version 1 (2024-09-03)
Supplement: Supplementary Data [file 611066_file03.gz › Supplementary Data/Supplementary Data 5/eBSD16_odd_donor_plasmid.gb]

LOCUS       eBSD16_Hyg_pLann        4841 bp DNA     circular SYN 25-JUL-2024
DEFINITION  synthetic circular DNA
ACCESSION   .
VERSION     .
KEYWORDS    .
SOURCE      synthetic DNA construct
  ORGANISM  synthetic DNA construct
REFERENCE   1  (bases 1 to 4841)
  AUTHORS   .
  TITLE     Direct Submission
  JOURNAL   Exported Jul 25, 2024 from SnapGene Viewer 7.2.0
            https://www.snapgene.com
COMMENT     Annotated with pLannotate v1.2.0
FEATURES             Location/Qualifiers
     source          1..4841
                     /mol_type="other DNA"
                     /organism="synthetic DNA construct"
     misc_feature    55..76
                     /label=gRNA1
     misc_feature    83..382
                     /label=HR-R
     misc_feature    389..411
                     /label=gRNA2
     rep_origin      complement(502..881)
                     /direction=LEFT
                     /label=R6K gamma ori
                     /note="pLannotate"
                     /note="/database=snapgene"
                     /note="/fragment=False"
                     /note="/identity=99.7"
                     /note="/match_length=97.9"
                     /note="/other=rep_origin"
     oriT            complement(913..1203)
                     /direction=LEFT
                     /label=oriT
                     /note="pLannotate"
                     /note="/database=snapgene"
                     /note="/fragment=False"
                     /note="/identity=100.0"
                     /note="/match_length=100.0"
                     /note="/other=oriT"
     promoter        1229..1263
                     /label=J23119 promoter
                     /note="pLannotate"
                     /note="/database=snapgene"
                     /note="/fragment=False"
                     /note="/identity=100.0"
                     /note="/match_length=100.0"
                     /note="/other=promoter"
     misc_feature    1266..1285
                     /label=gRNA2
     ncRNA           1286..1367
                     /label=tracrRNA (fragment)
                     /note="pLannotate"
                     /note="/database=Rfam"
                     /note="/fragment=True"
                     /note="/identity=100.0"
                     /note="/match_length=90.1"
                     /note="/other=ncRNA"
     misc_feature    1471..1493
                     /label=gRNA2
     misc_feature    1508..1522
                     /label=insert
     misc_feature    1531..1552
                     /label=gRNA1
     CDS             2043..3464
                     /codon_start=1
                     /label=SacB
                     /note="pLannotate"
                     /note="/database=snapgene"
                     /note="/fragment=False"
                     /note="/identity=100.0"
                     /note="/match_length=100.0"
                     /note="/other=CDS"
                     /translation="MNIKKFAKQATVLTFTTALLAGGATQAFAKETNQKPYKETYGISH
                     ITRHDMLQIPEQQKNEKYQVPEFDSSTIKNISSAKGLDVWDSWPLQNADGTVANYHGYH
                     IVFALAGDPKNADDTSIYMFYQKVGETSIDSWKNAGRVFKDSDKFDANDSILKDQTQEW
                     SGSATFTSDGKIRLFYTDFSGKHYGKQTLTTAQVNVSASDSSLNINGVEDYKSIFDGDG
                     KTYQNVQQFIDEGNYSSGDNHTLRDPHYVEDKGHKYLVFEANTGTEDGYQGEESLFNKA
                     YYGKSTSFFRQESQKLLQSDKKRTAELANGALGMIELNDDYTLKKVMKPLIASNTVTDE
                     IERANVFKMNGKWYLFTDSRGSKMTIDGITSNDIYMLGYVSNSLTGPYKPLNKTGLVLK
                     MDLDPNDVTFTYSHFAVPQAKGNNVVITSYMTNRGFYADKQSTFAPSFLLNIKGKKTSV
                     VKDSILEQGQLTVNK"
     CDS             3802..4827
                     /codon_start=1
                     /label=HygR
                     /note="pLannotate"
                     /note="/database=snapgene"
                     /note="/fragment=False"
                     /note="/identity=100.0"
                     /note="/match_length=100.0"
                     /note="/other=CDS"
                     /translation="MKKPELTATSVEKFLIEKFDSVSDLMQLSEGEESRAFSFDVGGRG
                     YVLRVNSCADGFYKDRYVYRHFASAALPIPEVLDIGEFSESLTYCISRRAQGVTLQDLP
                     ETELPAVLQPVAEAMDAIAAADLSQTSGFGPFGPQGIGQYTTWRDFICAIADPHVYHWQ
                     TVMDDTVSASVAQALDELMLWAEDCPEVRHLVHADFGSNNVLTDNGRITAVIDWSEAMF
                     GDSQYEVANIFFWRPWLACMEQQTRYFERRHPELAGSPRLRAYMLRIGLDQLYQSLVDG
                     NFDDAAWAQGRCDAIVRSGAGTVGRTQIARRSAAVWTDGCVEVLADSGNRRPSTRPRAK
                     E"
ORIGIN
        1 ttcgaaacgc gctagtgtag aggatctgtg cagttcaacc tgttgatagc atgcaggcgg
       61 gctcacctcc gtgtgggata tcgtacgggc aacccgagaa ggctgagcct ggactcaacg
      121 ggttgctggg tggactccag actcggggcg acgactcttc acgcgcagag caagggcgtc
      181 gagcggtcgt gaaagtctta gtaccgcacg tgccgactca ctggggatat tgcctggagc
      241 tgtaccgttc tagggggggg aggttggaga cctcctcttc tcacgactgg acccgcgagg
      301 gccgcgttgc cggttccccc agaggctgaa gaacaagggc ttactgtggg cagggggacg
      361 cccattcagc ggctggcgct ttacgcgtcc aatcctgtcc ctagtggccc cctgccgcgg
      421 aagaactttt ctatttctgg gtaggcatca tcaggagcag gaaaactagg gataacaggg
      481 taattaggct gagctcaatt ctgtcagccg ttaagtgttc ctgtgtcact caaaattgct
      541 ttgagaggct ctaagggctt ctcagtgcgt tacatccctg gcttgttgtc cacaaccgtt
      601 aaaccttaaa agctttaaaa gccttatata ttcttttttt cttataaaac ttaaaacctt
      661 agaggctatt taagttgctg atttatatta attttattgt tcaaacatga gagcttagta
      721 cgtgaaacat gagagcttag tacgttagcc atgagagctt agtacgttag ccatgagggt
      781 ttagttcgtt aaacatgaga gcttagtacg ttaaacatga gagcttagta cgtgaaacat
      841 gagagcttag tacgtactat caacaggttg aactgctgat caacagatcc tctacactag
      901 aagatgcatg gacgcaccgc tagcagcgcc cctagcggta tcctataaaa aaacacaccg
      961 cgccgctagc agcaccccta atataaaata atgtttttta taaaaatagt cagtaccacc
     1021 cctacaaaac ggtgtcggcg cgttgttgta gccgcgccga caccgctttt ttaaatatca
     1081 taaagagagt aagagaaact aatttttcat aacactctat ttataaagaa aaatcagcaa
     1141 aaacttgttt ttgcgtgggg tgtggtgctt ttggtggtga gaaccaccaa cctgttgagc
     1201 ctttttgtgg aactagtact cgaattcgtt gacagctagc tcagtcctag gtataatgct
     1261 agctaggggc cactagggac aggatgtttt agagctagaa atagcaagtt aaaataaggc
     1321 tagtccgtta tcaacttgaa aaagtggcac cgagtcggtg ctttttttct agatagtgga
     1381 tcctagggat aacagggtaa tgtttgccct ctctcttcat tcagggtcat gagaggcacg
     1441 ccattcaagg ggagaagtga gatcggtacc ggggccacta gggacaggat tggcaattgg
     1501 gcgcgccctc attgtagttt ctgcggccgc ccacacggag gtgagcccgc ctattagcta
     1561 gcgtcgactc tagaggatcg atccttttta acccatcaca tatacctgcc gttcactatt
     1621 atttagtgaa atgagatatt atgatatttt ctgaattgtg attaaaaagg caactttatg
     1681 cccatgcaac agaaactata aaaaatacag agaatgaaaa gaaacagata gattttttag
     1741 ttctttaggc ccgtagtctg caaatccttt tatgattttc tatcaaacaa aagaggaaaa
     1801 tagaccagtt gcaatccaaa cgagagtcta atagaatgag gtcgaaaagt aaatcgcgcg
     1861 ggtttgttac tgataaagca ggcaagacct aaaatgtgta aagggcaaag tgtatacttt
     1921 ggcgtcaccc cttacatatt ttaggtcttt ttttattgtg cgtaactaac ttgccatctt
     1981 caaacaggag ggctggaaga agcagaccgc taacacagta cataaaaaag gagacatgaa
     2041 cgatgaacat caaaaagttt gcaaaacaag caacagtatt aacctttact accgcactgc
     2101 tggcaggagg cgcaactcaa gcgtttgcga aagaaacgaa ccaaaagcca tataaggaaa
     2161 catacggcat ttcccatatt acacgccatg atatgctgca aatccctgaa cagcaaaaaa
     2221 atgaaaaata tcaagttcct gaattcgatt cgtccacaat taaaaatatc tcttctgcaa
     2281 aaggcctgga cgtttgggac agctggccat tacaaaacgc tgacggcact gtcgcaaact
     2341 atcacggcta ccacatcgtc tttgcattag ccggagatcc taaaaatgcg gatgacacat
     2401 cgatttacat gttctatcaa aaagtcggcg aaacttctat tgacagctgg aaaaacgctg
     2461 gccgcgtctt taaagacagc gacaaattcg atgcaaatga ttctatccta aaagaccaaa
     2521 cacaagaatg gtcaggttca gccacattta catctgacgg aaaaatccgt ttattctaca
     2581 ctgatttctc cggtaaacat tacggcaaac aaacactgac aactgcacaa gttaacgtat
     2641 cagcatcaga cagctctttg aacatcaacg gtgtagagga ttataaatca atctttgacg
     2701 gtgacggaaa aacgtatcaa aatgtacagc agttcatcga tgaaggcaac tacagctcag
     2761 gcgacaacca tacgctgaga gatcctcact acgtagaaga taaaggccac aaatacttag
     2821 tatttgaagc aaacactgga actgaagatg gctaccaagg cgaagaatct ttatttaaca
     2881 aagcatacta tggcaaaagc acatcattct tccgtcaaga aagtcaaaaa cttctgcaaa
     2941 gcgataaaaa acgcacggct gagttagcaa acggcgctct cggtatgatt gagctaaacg
     3001 atgattacac actgaaaaaa gtgatgaaac cgctgattgc atctaacaca gtaacagatg
     3061 aaattgaacg cgcgaacgtc tttaaaatga acggcaaatg gtacctgttc actgactccc
     3121 gcggatcaaa aatgacgatt gacggcatta cgtctaacga tatttacatg cttggttatg
     3181 tttctaattc tttaactggc ccatacaagc cgctgaacaa aactggcctt gtgttaaaaa
     3241 tggatcttga tcctaacgat gtaaccttta cttactcaca cttcgctgta cctcaagcga
     3301 aaggaaacaa tgtcgtgatt acaagctata tgacaaacag aggattctac gcagacaaac
     3361 aatcaacgtt tgcgccaagc ttcctgctga acatcaaagg caagaaaaca tctgttgtca
     3421 aagacagcat ccttgaacaa ggacaattaa cagttaacaa ataaaaacgc aaaagaaaat
     3481 gccgatggcc gcggtaccag atctttaaat ctagacggtg accacaacgc gcccgctttg
     3541 atcggggacg tctgcggccg accatttacg ggtcttgttg tcgttggcgg tcatgggccg
     3601 aacatactca cccggatcgg agggccgagg acaaggtcga acgaggggca tgacccggtg
     3661 cggggcttct tgcactcggc ataggcgagt gctaagaata acgttggcac tcgcgaccgg
     3721 ttgttgacaa ttaatcatcg gcatagtata tcggcatagt ataatacgac aaggtgagga
     3781 actaaaccca ggaggcagat catgaaaaag cctgaactca ccgcgacgtc tgtcgagaag
     3841 tttctgatcg aaaagttcga cagcgtctcc gacctgatgc agctctcgga gggcgaagaa
     3901 tctcgtgctt tcagcttcga tgtaggaggg cgtggatatg tcctgcgggt aaatagctgc
     3961 gccgatggtt tctacaaaga tcgttatgtt tatcggcact ttgcatcggc cgcgctcccg
     4021 attccggaag tgcttgacat tggggaattc agcgagagcc tgacctattg catctcccgc
     4081 cgtgcacagg gtgtcacgtt gcaagacctg cctgaaaccg aactgcccgc tgttctgcag
     4141 ccggtcgcgg aggccatgga tgcgatcgct gcggccgatc ttagccagac gagcgggttc
     4201 ggcccattcg gaccgcaagg aatcggtcaa tacactacat ggcgtgattt catatgcgcg
     4261 attgctgatc cccatgtgta tcactggcaa actgtgatgg acgacaccgt cagtgcgtcc
     4321 gtcgcgcagg ctctcgatga gctgatgctt tgggccgagg actgccccga agtccggcac
     4381 ctcgtgcacg cggatttcgg ctccaacaat gtcctgacgg acaatggccg cataacagcg
     4441 gtcattgact ggagcgaggc gatgttcggg gattcccaat acgaggtcgc caacatcttc
     4501 ttctggaggc cgtggttggc ttgtatggag cagcagacgc gctacttcga gcggaggcat
     4561 ccggagcttg caggatcgcc gcggctccgg gcgtatatgc tccgcattgg tcttgaccaa
     4621 ctctatcaga gcttggttga cggcaatttc gatgatgcag cttgggcgca gggtcgatgc
     4681 gacgcaatcg tccgatccgg agccgggact gtcgggcgta cacaaatcgc ccgcagaagc
     4741 gcggccgtct ggaccgatgg ctgtgtagaa gtactcgccg atagtggaaa ccgacgcccc
     4801 agcactcgtc cgagggcaaa ggaataggcg ggactctggg g
//
