# Supplementary material for: High-throughput DNA engineering by mating bacteria
Source: bioRxiv preprint, doi:10.1101/2024.09.03.611066, version 1 (2024-09-03)
Supplement: Supplementary Data [file 611066_file03.gz › Supplementary Data/Supplementary Data 5/eBSD22_even_donor_plasmid.gb]

LOCUS       eBSD22_Apm_PheS_        3913 bp DNA     circular SYN 25-JUL-2024
DEFINITION  synthetic circular DNA
ACCESSION   .
VERSION     .
KEYWORDS    .
SOURCE      synthetic DNA construct
  ORGANISM  synthetic DNA construct
REFERENCE   1  (bases 1 to 3913)
  AUTHORS   .
  TITLE     Direct Submission
  JOURNAL   Exported Jul 25, 2024 from SnapGene Viewer 7.2.0
            https://www.snapgene.com
COMMENT     Annotated with pLannotate v1.2.0
FEATURES             Location/Qualifiers
     source          1..3913
                     /mol_type="other DNA"
                     /organism="synthetic DNA construct"
     misc_feature    874..896
                     /label=gRNA2
     misc_feature    903..1202
                     /label=HR-R
     misc_feature    1209..1230
                     /label=gRNA1
     rep_origin      complement(1322..1701)
                     /direction=LEFT
                     /label=R6K gamma ori
                     /note="pLannotate"
                     /note="/database=snapgene"
                     /note="/fragment=False"
                     /note="/identity=99.7"
                     /note="/match_length=97.9"
                     /note="/other=rep_origin"
     oriT            complement(1733..2023)
                     /direction=LEFT
                     /label=oriT
                     /note="pLannotate"
                     /note="/database=snapgene"
                     /note="/fragment=False"
                     /note="/identity=100.0"
                     /note="/match_length=100.0"
                     /note="/other=oriT"
     promoter        2049..2083
                     /label=J23119 promoter
                     /note="pLannotate"
                     /note="/database=snapgene"
                     /note="/fragment=False"
                     /note="/identity=100.0"
                     /note="/match_length=100.0"
                     /note="/other=promoter"
     misc_feature    2087..2105
                     /label=gRNA1
     ncRNA           2106..2187
                     /label=tracrRNA (fragment)
                     /note="pLannotate"
                     /note="/database=Rfam"
                     /note="/fragment=True"
                     /note="/identity=100.0"
                     /note="/match_length=90.1"
                     /note="/other=ncRNA"
     misc_feature    2292..2313
                     /label=gRNA1
     misc_feature    2330..2337
                     /label=insert
     misc_feature    2346..2368
                     /label=gRNA2
     CDS             2502..3482
                     /codon_start=1
                     /label=pheS
                     /note="pLannotate"
                     /note="/database=swissprot"
                     /note="/fragment=False"
                     /note="/identity=99.4"
                     /note="/match_length=100.0"
                     /note="/other=CDS"
                     /translation="MSHLAELVASAKAAISQASDVAALDNVRVEYLGKKGHLTLQMTTL
                     RELPPEERPAAGAVINEAKEQVQQALNARKAELESAALNARLAAETIDVSLPGRRIENG
                     GLHPVTRTIDRIESFFGELGFTVATGPEIEDDYHNFDALNIPGHHPARADHDTFWFDTT
                     RLLRTQTSGVQIRTMKAQQPPIRIIAPGRVYRNDYDQTHTPMFHQMEGLIVDTNISFTN
                     LKGTLHDFLRNFFEEDLQIRFRPSYFPFAEPSAEVDVMGKNGKWLEVLGCGMVHPNVLR
                     NVGIDPEVYSGFGFGMGMERLTMLRYGVTDLRSFFENDLRFLKQFK"
     CDS             complement(join(3759..3913,1..646))
                     /codon_start=1
                     /label=ApmR
                     /note="pLannotate"
                     /note="/database=snapgene"
                     /note="/fragment=False"
                     /note="/identity=100.0"
                     /note="/match_length=100.0"
                     /note="/other=CDS"
                     /translation="MSSAVECNVVQYEWRKAELIGQLLNLGVTPGGVLLVHSSFRSVRP
                     LEDGPLGLIEALRAALGPGGTLVMPSWSGLDDEPFDPATSPVTPDLGVVSDTFWRLPNV
                     KRSAHPFAFAAAGPQAEQIISDPLPLPPHSPASPVARVHELDGQVLLLGVGHDANTTLH
                     LAELMAKVPYGVPRHCTILQDGKLVRVDYLENDHCCERFALADRWLKEKSLQKEGPVGH
                     AFARLIRSRDIVATALGQLGRDPLIFLHPPEAGCEECDAARQSIG"
ORIGIN
        1 tctgaaggct cttctccttg agccacctgt ccgccaaggc aaagcgctca cagcagtggt
       61 cattctcgag ataatcgacg cgtaccaact tgccatcctg aagaatggtg cagtgtctcg
      121 gcaccccata gggaaccttt gccatcaact cggcaagatg cagcgtcgtg ttggcatcgt
      181 gtcccacgcc gaggagaagt acctgcccat cgagttcatg gacacgggcg accgggcttg
      241 caggcgagtg aggtggcagg ggcaatggat cagagatgat ctgctctgcc tgtggccccg
      301 ctgccgcaaa ggcaaatgga tgggcgctgc gctttacatt tggcaggcgc cagaatgtgt
      361 cagagacaac tccaaggtcc ggtgtaacgg gcgacgtggc aggatcgaac ggctcgtcgt
      421 ccagacctga ccacgagggc atgacgagcg tccctcccgg acccagcgca gcacgcaggg
      481 cctcgatcag tccaagtggc ccatcttcga ggggccggac gctacggaag gagctgtgga
      541 ccagcagcac accgccgggg gtaaccccaa ggttgagaag ctgaccgatg agctcggctt
      601 ttcgccattc gtattgcacg acattgcact ccaccgctga tgacataaca ccccttgtat
      661 tactgtttat gtaagcagac agttttattg ttcatgatga tatattttta tcttgtgcaa
      721 tgtaacatca gagattttga gacacaacgt ggctttgttg aataaatcga acttttgctg
      781 agttgaagga tcagctctag tagttacatt gtcgatcgca tgcctcccag attatatcac
      841 tcgacgacgt caccggttcg cgattcgaaa cccggggcca ctagggacag gattgggata
      901 tcgtacgggc aacccgagaa ggctgagcct ggactcaacg ggttgctggg tggactccag
      961 actcggggcg acgactcttc acgcgcagag caagggcgtc gagcggtcgt gaaagtctta
     1021 gtaccgcacg tgccgactca ctggggatat tgcctggagc tgtaccgttc tagggggggg
     1081 aggttggaga cctcctcttc tcacgactgg acccgcgagg gccgcgttgc cggttccccc
     1141 agaggctgaa gaacaagggc ttactgtggg cagggggacg cccattcagc ggctggcgct
     1201 ttacgcgtcc acacggaggt gagcccgcct gctgccgcgg aagaactttt ctatttctgg
     1261 gtaggcatca tcaggagcag gaaaactagg gataacaggg taattaggct gagctcaatt
     1321 ctgtcagccg ttaagtgttc ctgtgtcact caaaattgct ttgagaggct ctaagggctt
     1381 ctcagtgcgt tacatccctg gcttgttgtc cacaaccgtt aaaccttaaa agctttaaaa
     1441 gccttatata ttcttttttt cttataaaac ttaaaacctt agaggctatt taagttgctg
     1501 atttatatta attttattgt tcaaacatga gagcttagta cgtgaaacat gagagcttag
     1561 tacgttagcc atgagagctt agtacgttag ccatgagggt ttagttcgtt aaacatgaga
     1621 gcttagtacg ttaaacatga gagcttagta cgtgaaacat gagagcttag tacgtactat
     1681 caacaggttg aactgctgat caacagatcc tctacactag aagatgcatg gacgcaccgc
     1741 tagcagcgcc cctagcggta tcctataaaa aaacacaccg cgccgctagc agcaccccta
     1801 atataaaata atgtttttta taaaaatagt cagtaccacc cctacaaaac ggtgtcggcg
     1861 cgttgttgta gccgcgccga caccgctttt ttaaatatca taaagagagt aagagaaact
     1921 aatttttcat aacactctat ttataaagaa aaatcagcaa aaacttgttt ttgcgtgggg
     1981 tgtggtgctt ttggtggtga gaaccaccaa cctgttgagc ctttttgtgg aactagtact
     2041 cgaattcgtt gacagctagc tcagtcctag gtataatgct agctacaggc gggctcacct
     2101 ccgtggtttt agagctagaa atagcaagtt aaaataaggc tagtccgtta tcaacttgaa
     2161 aaagtggcac cgagtcggtg ctttttttct agatagtgga tcctagggat aacagggtaa
     2221 tgtttgccct ctctcttcat tcagggtcat gagaggcacg ccattcaagg ggagaagtga
     2281 gatcggtacc caggcgggct cacctccgtg tgggcggcca tggcgcgcca gctagtagcg
     2341 gccgcccaat cctgtcccta gtggccccgc ccctaggact agtacgcgcg ataagcttga
     2401 tatcgaattc ccccgggacc aaaatggcaa gtaaaatagc ctgatgggat aggctctaag
     2461 tccaacgaac cagtgtcacc actgacacaa tgaggaaaac catgtcacat ctcgcagaac
     2521 tggttgccag tgcgaaggcg gccattagcc aggcgtcaga tgttgccgcg ttagataatg
     2581 tgcgcgtcga atatttgggt aaaaaagggc acttaaccct tcagatgacg accctgcgtg
     2641 agctgccgcc agaagagcgt ccggcagctg gtgcggttat caacgaagcg aaagagcagg
     2701 ttcagcaggc gctgaatgcg cgtaaagcgg aactggaaag cgctgcactg aatgcgcgtc
     2761 tggcggcgga aacgattgat gtctctctgc caggtcgtcg cattgaaaac ggcggtctgc
     2821 atccggttac ccgtaccatc gaccgtatcg aaagtttctt cggtgagctt ggctttaccg
     2881 tggcaaccgg gccggaaatc gaagacgatt atcataactt cgatgctctg aacattcctg
     2941 gtcaccaccc ggcgcgcgct gaccacgaca ctttctggtt tgacactacc cgcctgctgc
     3001 gtacccagac ctctggcgta cagatccgca ccatgaaagc ccagcagcca ccgattcgta
     3061 tcatcgcgcc tggccgtgtt tatcgtaacg actacgacca gactcacacg ccgatgttcc
     3121 atcagatgga aggtctgatt gttgatacca acatcagctt taccaacctg aaaggcacgc
     3181 tgcacgactt cctgcgtaac ttctttgagg aagatttgca gattcgcttc cgtccttcct
     3241 acttcccgtt tgcggaacct tctgcagaag tggacgtcat gggtaaaaac ggtaaatggc
     3301 tggaagtgct gggctgcggg atggtgcatc cgaacgtgtt gcgtaacgtt ggcatcgacc
     3361 cggaagttta ctctggtttc ggcttcggga tggggatgga gcgtctgact atgttgcgtt
     3421 acggcgtcac cgacctgcgt tcattctttg agaacgatct gcgtttcctc aaacagttta
     3481 aataaggcag gaatagatta tgaaattcag tgaactgtgg ttacgcgaat gggtgaaccc
     3541 ggcgattgat agcgatgcgc tggcaaatca aatcactatg gcgggcctgg aagttggggg
     3601 atctggacca aaacgaaaaa agacgctttt cagcgtcttt tttcgaaaat ttggtaccga
     3661 gcctcagcct tcccttgggg ttatcattgg ggctcactca aaggcggtaa tcagataaaa
     3721 aaaatcctta gctttcgcta aggatgattt ctgctttagc caatcgactg gcgagcggca
     3781 tcgcattctt cgcatcccgc ctctggcgga tgcaggaaga tcaacggatc tcggcccagt
     3841 tgacccaggg ctgtcgccac aatgtcgcgg gagcggatca accgagcaaa ggcatgaccg
     3901 actggacctt cct
//
