# Supplementary material for: High-throughput DNA engineering by mating bacteria
Source: bioRxiv preprint, doi:10.1101/2024.09.03.611066, version 1 (2024-09-03)
Supplement: Supplementary Data [file 611066_file03.gz › Supplementary Data/Supplementary Data 5/eaBSD10_recipient_plasmid.gb]

LOCUS       eaBSD35_recipien        3696 bp DNA     circular SYN 25-JUL-2024
DEFINITION  synthetic circular DNA
ACCESSION   .
VERSION     .
KEYWORDS    .
SOURCE      synthetic DNA construct
  ORGANISM  synthetic DNA construct
REFERENCE   1  (bases 1 to 3696)
  AUTHORS   .
  TITLE     Direct Submission
  JOURNAL   Exported Jul 25, 2024 from SnapGene Viewer 7.2.0
            https://www.snapgene.com
COMMENT     Annotated with pLannotate v1.2.0
FEATURES             Location/Qualifiers
     source          1..3696
                     /mol_type="other DNA"
                     /organism="synthetic DNA construct"
     misc_feature    64..103
                     /label=HR-L
     misc_feature    110..132
                     /label=gRNA2
     CDS             267..1247
                     /codon_start=1
                     /label=pheS
                     /note="pLannotate"
                     /note="/database=swissprot"
                     /note="/fragment=False"
                     /note="/identity=99.4"
                     /note="/match_length=100.0"
                     /note="/other=CDS"
                     /translation="MSHLAELVASAKAAISQASDVAALDNVRVEYLGKKGHLTLQMTTL
                     RELPPEERPAAGAVINEAKEQVQQALNARKAELESAALNARLAAETIDVSLPGRRIENG
                     GLHPVTRTIDRIESFFGELGFTVATGPEIEDDYHNFDALNIPGHHPARADHDTFWFDTT
                     RLLRTQTSGVQIRTMKAQQPPIRIIAPGRVYRNDYDQTHTPMFHQMEGLIVDTNISFTN
                     LKGTLHDFLRNFFEEDLQIRFRPSYFPFAEPSAEVDVMGKNGKWLEVLGCGMVHPNVLR
                     NVGIDPEVYSGFGFGMGMERLTMLRYGVTDLRSFFENDLRFLKQFK"
     misc_feature    1378..1400
                     /label=gRNA2
     misc_feature    1413..1712
                     /label=HR-R
     rep_origin      complement(1843..2431)
                     /direction=LEFT
                     /label=ori
                     /note="pLannotate"
                     /note="/database=snapgene"
                     /note="/fragment=False"
                     /note="/identity=100.0"
                     /note="/match_length=100.0"
                     /note="/other=rep_origin"
     CDS             3079..3612
                     /codon_start=1
                     /label=GmR
                     /note="pLannotate"
                     /note="/database=snapgene"
                     /note="/fragment=False"
                     /note="/identity=99.8"
                     /note="/match_length=100.0"
                     /note="/other=CDS"
                     /translation="MLRSSNDVTQQGSRPKTKLGGSSMGIIRTCRLGPDQVKSMRAALD
                     LFGREFGDVATYSQHQPDSDYLGNLLRSKTFIALAAFDQEAVVGALAAYVLPKFEQPRS
                     EIYIYDLAVSGEHRRQGIATALINLLKHEANALGAYVIYVQADYGDDPAVALYTKLGIR
                     EEVMHFDIDPSTAT"
     gap             3677..3696
                     /label=Barcode
                     /estimated_length=20
ORIGIN
        1 gcggccaatt cgatctagaa ttccattgag taagttttta agcacatcag cttcaaaagc
       61 ctgcgagggc tagaattacc taccggcctc caccatgcct gcggcatgcc caatcctgtc
      121 cctagtggcc ccgctagccc catcttaatt aagcgataag cttgatatcg aattcccccg
      181 ggaccaaaat ggcaagtaaa atagcctgat gggataggct ctaagtccaa cgaaccagtg
      241 tcaccactga cacaatgagg aaaaccatgt cacatctcgc agaactggtt gccagtgcga
      301 aggcggccat tagccaggcg tcagatgttg ccgcgttaga taatgtgcgc gtcgaatatt
      361 tgggtaaaaa agggcactta acccttcaga tgacgaccct gcgtgagctg ccgccagaag
      421 agcgtccggc agctggtgcg gttatcaacg aagcgaaaga gcaggttcag caggcgctga
      481 atgcgcgtaa agcggaactg gaaagcgctg cactgaatgc gcgtctggcg gcggaaacga
      541 ttgatgtctc tctgccaggt cgtcgcattg aaaacggcgg tctgcatccg gttacccgta
      601 ccatcgaccg tatcgaaagt ttcttcggtg agcttggctt taccgtggca accgggccgg
      661 aaatcgaaga cgattatcat aacttcgatg ctctgaacat tcctggtcac cacccggcgc
      721 gcgctgacca cgacactttc tggtttgaca ctacccgcct gctgcgtacc cagacctctg
      781 gcgtacagat ccgcaccatg aaagcccagc agccaccgat tcgtatcatc gcgcctggcc
      841 gtgtttatcg taacgactac gaccagactc acacgccgat gttccatcag atggaaggtc
      901 tgattgttga taccaacatc agctttacca acctgaaagg cacgctgcac gacttcctgc
      961 gtaacttctt tgaggaagat ttgcagattc gcttccgtcc ttcctacttc ccgtttgcgg
     1021 aaccttctgc agaagtggac gtcatgggta aaaacggtaa atggctggaa gtgctgggct
     1081 gcgggatggt gcatccgaac gtgttgcgta acgttggcat cgacccggaa gtttactctg
     1141 gtttcggctt cgggatgggg atggagcgtc tgactatgtt gcgttacggc gtcaccgacc
     1201 tgcgttcatt cttcgaaaac gatctgcgtt tcctcaaaca gtttaaataa ggcaggaata
     1261 gattatgaaa ttcagtgaac tgtggttacg cgaatgggtg aacccggcga ttgatagcga
     1321 tgcgctggca aatcaaatca ctatggcggg cctggaagtt gggggatctg gcgcgccggg
     1381 gccactaggg acaggattgg caattgtaca tcgtacgggc aacccgagaa ggctgagcct
     1441 ggactcaacg ggttgctggg tggactccag actcggggcg acgactcttc acgcgcagag
     1501 caagggcgtc gagcggtcgt gaaagtctta gtaccgcacg tgccgactca ctggggatat
     1561 tgcctggagc tgtaccgttc tagggggggg aggttggaga cctcctcttc tcacgactgg
     1621 acccgcgagg gccgcgttgc cggttccccc agaggctgaa gaacaagggc ttactgtggg
     1681 cagggggacg cccattcagc ggctggcgct ttgatgtagg cttcatgaaa gcttggcggt
     1741 aatacggtta tccacagaat caggggataa cgcaggaaag aacatgtgag caaaaggcca
     1801 gcaaaaggcc aggaaccgta aaaaggccgc gttgctggcg tttttccata ggctccgccc
     1861 ccctgacgag catcacaaaa atcgacgctc aagtcagagg tggcgaaacc cgacaggact
     1921 ataaagatac caggcgtttc cccctggaag ctccctcgtg cgctctcctg ttccgaccct
     1981 gccgcttacc ggatacctgt ccgcctttct cccttcggga agcgtggcgc tttctcatag
     2041 ctcacgctgt aggtatctca gttcggtgta ggtcgttcgc tccaagctgg gctgtgtgca
     2101 cgaacccccc gttcagcccg accgctgcgc cttatccggt aactatcgtc ttgagtccaa
     2161 cccggtaaga cacgacttat cgccactggc agcagccact ggtaacagga ttagcagagc
     2221 gaggtatgta ggcggtgcta cagagttctt gaagtggtgg cctaactacg gctacactag
     2281 aaggacagta tttggtatct gcgctctgct gaagccagtt accttcggaa aaagagttgg
     2341 tagctcttga tccggcaaac aaaccaccgc tggtagcggt ggtttttttg tttgcaagca
     2401 gcagattacg cgcagaaaaa aaggatctca agaagatcct ttgatctttt ctacggggtc
     2461 tgacgctcag tggaacgaaa actcacgtta agggattttg gtcatgagat tatcaaaaag
     2521 gatcttcacc tagatccttt tatagtccgg aaatacagga acgcacgctg gatggccctt
     2581 cgctgggatg gtgaaaccat gaaaaatggc agcttcagtg gattaagtgg gggtaatgtg
     2641 gcctgtaccc tctggttgca taggtattca tacggttaaa atttatcagg cgcgattgcg
     2701 gcagtttttc gggtggtttg ttgccatttt tacctgtctg ctgccgtgat cgcgctgaac
     2761 gcgttttagc ggtgcgtaca attaagggat tatggtaaat ccacttactg tctgccctcg
     2821 tagccatcgg tcatgacctt tgtcaacagc aatggatcga attgacataa gcctgttcgg
     2881 ttcgtaaact gtaatgcaag tagcgtatgc gctcacgcaa ctggtccaga accttgaccg
     2941 aacgcagcgg tggtaacggc gcagtggcgg ttttcatggc ttgttatgac tgtttttttg
     3001 tacagtctat gcctcgggca tccaagcagc aagcgcgtta cgccgtgggt cgatgtttga
     3061 tgttatggag cagcaacgat gttacgcagc agcaacgatg ttacgcagca gggcagtcgc
     3121 cctaaaacaa agttaggtgg ctcaagtatg ggcatcattc gcacatgtag gctcggccct
     3181 gaccaagtca aatccatgcg ggctgctctt gatcttttcg gtcgtgagtt cggagacgta
     3241 gccacctact cccaacatca gccggactcc gattacctcg ggaacttgct ccgtagtaag
     3301 acattcatcg cgcttgctgc cttcgaccaa gaagcggttg ttggcgctct cgcggcttac
     3361 gttctgccca agtttgagca gccgcgtagt gagatctata tctatgatct cgcagtctcc
     3421 ggcgagcacc ggaggcaggg cattgccacc gcgctcatca atctcctcaa gcatgaggcc
     3481 aacgcgcttg gtgcttatgt gatctacgtg caagcagatt acggtgacga tcccgcagtg
     3541 gctctctata caaagttggg catacgggaa gaagtgatgc actttgatat cgacccaagt
     3601 accgccacct aacaattcgt tcaagccgag atcggcttcc cggccgcgga gttgttcggt
     3661 aaattgtcac aacgccnnnn nnnnnnnnnn nnnnnn
//
