# Supplementary material for: High-throughput DNA engineering by mating bacteria
Source: bioRxiv preprint, doi:10.1101/2024.09.03.611066, version 1 (2024-09-03)
Supplement: Supplementary Data [file 611066_file03.gz › Supplementary Data/Supplementary Data 5/eBSD28_helper_plasmid.gb]

LOCUS       eBSD28_Recp_help       10681 bp DNA     circular SYN 23-JUL-2024
DEFINITION  synthetic circular DNA
ACCESSION   .
VERSION     .
KEYWORDS    .
SOURCE      synthetic DNA construct
  ORGANISM  synthetic DNA construct
REFERENCE   1  (bases 1 to 10681)
  AUTHORS   .
  TITLE     Direct Submission
  JOURNAL   Exported Jul 25, 2024 from SnapGene Viewer 7.2.0
            https://www.snapgene.com
COMMENT     Annotated with pLannotate v1.2.0
FEATURES             Location/Qualifiers
     source          1..10681
                     /mol_type="other DNA"
                     /organism="synthetic DNA construct"
     CDS             1..951
                     /codon_start=1
                     /label=Rep101(Ts)
                     /note="pLannotate"
                     /note="/database=snapgene"
                     /note="/fragment=False"
                     /note="/identity=99.8"
                     /note="/match_length=100.0"
                     /note="/other=CDS"
                     /translation="MSELVVFKANELAISRYDLTEHETKLILCCVALLNPTIENPTRKE
                     RTVSFTYNQYVQMMNISRENAYGVLAKATRELMTRTVEIRNPLVKGFEIFQWTNYAKFS
                     SEKLELVFSEEILPYLFQLKKFIKYNLEHVKSFENKYSMRIYEWLLKELTQKKTHKANI
                     EISLDEFKFMLMLENNYHEFKRLNQWVLKPISKDLNTYSNMKLVVDKRGRPTDTLIFQV
                     ELDRQMDLVTELENNQIKMNGDKIPTTITSDSYLHNGLRKTLHDALTAKIQLTSFEAKF
                     LSDMQSKYDLNGSFSWLTQKQRTTLENILAKYGRI"
     CDS             complement(1137..5243)
                     /codon_start=1
                     /label=Cas9
                     /note="pLannotate"
                     /note="/database=snapgene"
                     /note="/fragment=False"
                     /note="/identity=100.0"
                     /note="/match_length=100.0"
                     /note="/other=CDS"
                     /translation="MDKKYSIGLDIGTNSVGWAVITDEYKVPSKKFKVLGNTDRHSIKK
                     NLIGALLFDSGETAEATRLKRTARRRYTRRKNRICYLQEIFSNEMAKVDDSFFHRLEES
                     FLVEEDKKHERHPIFGNIVDEVAYHEKYPTIYHLRKKLVDSTDKADLRLIYLALAHMIK
                     FRGHFLIEGDLNPDNSDVDKLFIQLVQTYNQLFEENPINASGVDAKAILSARLSKSRRL
                     ENLIAQLPGEKKNGLFGNLIALSLGLTPNFKSNFDLAEDAKLQLSKDTYDDDLDNLLAQ
                     IGDQYADLFLAAKNLSDAILLSDILRVNTEITKAPLSASMIKRYDEHHQDLTLLKALVR
                     QQLPEKYKEIFFDQSKNGYAGYIDGGASQEEFYKFIKPILEKMDGTEELLVKLNREDLL
                     RKQRTFDNGSIPHQIHLGELHAILRRQEDFYPFLKDNREKIEKILTFRIPYYVGPLARG
                     NSRFAWMTRKSEETITPWNFEEVVDKGASAQSFIERMTNFDKNLPNEKVLPKHSLLYEY
                     FTVYNELTKVKYVTEGMRKPAFLSGEQKKAIVDLLFKTNRKVTVKQLKEDYFKKIECFD
                     SVEISGVEDRFNASLGTYHDLLKIIKDKDFLDNEENEDILEDIVLTLTLFEDREMIEER
                     LKTYAHLFDDKVMKQLKRRRYTGWGRLSRKLINGIRDKQSGKTILDFLKSDGFANRNFM
                     QLIHDDSLTFKEDIQKAQVSGQGDSLHEHIANLAGSPAIKKGILQTVKVVDELVKVMGR
                     HKPENIVIEMARENQTTQKGQKNSRERMKRIEEGIKELGSQILKEHPVENTQLQNEKLY
                     LYYLQNGRDMYVDQELDINRLSDYDVDHIVPQSFLKDDSIDNKVLTRSDKNRGKSDNVP
                     SEEVVKKMKNYWRQLLNAKLITQRKFDNLTKAERGGLSELDKAGFIKRQLVETRQITKH
                     VAQILDSRMNTKYDENDKLIREVKVITLKSKLVSDFRKDFQFYKVREINNYHHAHDAYL
                     NAVVGTALIKKYPKLESEFVYGDYKVYDVRKMIAKSEQEIGKATAKYFFYSNIMNFFKT
                     EITLANGEIRKRPLIETNGETGEIVWDKGRDFATVRKVLSMPQVNIVKKTEVQTGGFSK
                     ESILPKRNSDKLIARKKDWDPKKYGGFDSPTVAYSVLVVAKVEKGKSKKLKSVKELLGI
                     TIMERSSFEKNPIDFLEAKGYKEVKKDLIIKLPKYSLFELENGRKRMLASAGELQKGNE
                     LALPSKYVNFLYLASHYEKLKGSPEDNEQKQLFVEQHKHYLDEIIEQISEFSKRVILAD
                     ANLDKVLSAYNKHRDKPIREQAENIIHLFTLTNLGAPAAFKYFDTTIDRKRYTSTKEVL
                     DATLIHQSITGLYETRIDLSQLGGD"
     promoter        complement(5287..5571)
                     /label=araBAD promoter
                     /note="pLannotate"
                     /note="/database=snapgene"
                     /note="/fragment=False"
                     /note="/identity=100.0"
                     /note="/match_length=100.0"
                     /note="/other=promoter"
     CDS             5598..6476
                     /codon_start=1
                     /label=araC
                     /note="pLannotate"
                     /note="/database=snapgene"
                     /note="/fragment=False"
                     /note="/identity=99.9"
                     /note="/match_length=100.0"
                     /note="/other=CDS"
                     /translation="MAEAQNDPLLPGYSFNAHLVAGLTPIEANGYLDFFIDRPLGMKGY
                     ILNLTIRGQGVVKNQGREFVCRPGDILLFPPGEIHHYGRHPEAREWYHQWVYFRPRAYW
                     HEWLNWPSIFANTGFFRPDEAHQPHFSDLFGQIINAGQGEGRYSELLAINLLEQLLLRH
                     MEAINESLHPPMDNRVREACQYISDHLADSNFDIASVAQHVCLSPSRLSHLFRQQLGIS
                     VLSWREDQRISQAKLLLSTTRMPIATVGRNVGFDDQLYFSRVFKKCTGASPSEFRAGCE
                     EKVNDVAVKLS"
     promoter        6719..6837
                     /label=rhaB promoter
                     /note="pLannotate"
                     /note="/database=snapgene"
                     /note="/fragment=False"
                     /note="/identity=100.0"
                     /note="/match_length=100.0"
                     /note="/other=promoter"
     CDS             6861..7277
                     /codon_start=1
                     /label=Gam
                     /note="pLannotate"
                     /note="/database=snapgene"
                     /note="/fragment=False"
                     /note="/identity=100.0"
                     /note="/match_length=100.0"
                     /note="/other=CDS"
                     /translation="MDINTETEIKQKHSLTPFPVFLISPAFRGRYFHSYFRSSAMNAYY
                     IQDRLEAQSWARHYQQLAREEKEAELADDMEKGLPQHLFESLCIDHLQRHGASKKSITR
                     AFDDDVEFQERMAEHIRYMVETIAHHQVDIDSEV"
     CDS             7283..8065
                     /codon_start=1
                     /label=bet
                     /note="pLannotate"
                     /note="/database=swissprot"
                     /note="/fragment=False"
                     /note="/identity=100.0"
                     /note="/match_length=100.0"
                     /note="/other=CDS"
                     /translation="MSTALATLAGKLAERVGMDSVDPQELITTLRQTAFKGDASDAQFI
                     ALLIVANQYGLNPWTKEIYAFPDKQNGIVPVVGVDGWSRIINENQQFDGMDFEQDNESC
                     TCRIYRKDRNHPICVTEWMDECRREPFKTREGREITGPWQSHPKRMLRHKAMIQCARLA
                     FGFAGIYDKDEAERIVENTAYTAERQPERDITPVNDETMQEINTLLIALDKTWDDDLLP
                     LCSQIFRRDIRASSELTQAEAVKALGFLKQKAAEQKVAA"
     CDS             8065..8745
                     /codon_start=1
                     /label=Exo
                     /note="pLannotate"
                     /note="/database=snapgene"
                     /note="/fragment=False"
                     /note="/identity=99.9"
                     /note="/match_length=100.0"
                     /note="/other=CDS"
                     /translation="MTPDIILQRTGIDVRAVEQGEDAWHKLRLGVITASEVHNVIAKPR
                     SGKKWPDMKMSYFHTLLAEVCTGVAPEVNAKALAWGKQYENDARTLFEFTSGVNVTESP
                     IIYRDESMRTACSPDGLCSDGNGLELKCPFTSRDFMKFRLGGFEAIKSAYMAQVQYSMW
                     VTRKNAWYFANYDPRMKREGLHYVVIERDEKYMASFDEIVPEFIEKMDEALAEIGFVFG
                     EQWR"
     CDS             8930..9790
                     /codon_start=1
                     /label=AmpR
                     /note="pLannotate"
                     /note="/database=snapgene"
                     /note="/fragment=False"
                     /note="/identity=99.8"
                     /note="/match_length=100.0"
                     /note="/other=CDS"
                     /translation="MSIQHFRVALIPFFAAFCLPVFAHPETLVKVKDAEDQLGARVGYI
                     ELDLNSGKILESFRPEERFPMMSTFKVLLCGAVLSRIDAGQEQLGRRIHYSQNDLVEYS
                     PVTEKHLTDGMTVRELCSAAITMSDNTAANLLLTTIGGPKELTAFLHNMGDHVTRLDRW
                     EPELNEAIPNDERDTTMPVAMATTLRKLLTGELLTLASRQQLIDWMEADKVAGPLLRSA
                     LPAGWFIADKSGAGERGSRGIIAALGPDGKPSRIVVIYTTGSQATMDERNRQIAEIGAS
                     LIKHW"
     rep_origin      10412..10634
                     /label=pSC101 ori
                     /note="pLannotate"
                     /note="/database=snapgene"
                     /note="/fragment=False"
                     /note="/identity=100.0"
                     /note="/match_length=100.0"
                     /note="/other=rep_origin"
ORIGIN
        1 atgtctgaat tagttgtttt caaagcaaat gaactagcga ttagtcgcta tgacttaacg
       61 gagcatgaaa ccaagctaat tttatgctgt gtggcactac tcaaccccac gattgaaaac
      121 cctacaagga aagaacggac ggtatcgttc acttataacc aatacgttca gatgatgaac
      181 atcagtaggg aaaatgctta tggtgtatta gctaaagcaa ccagagagct gatgacgaga
      241 actgtggaaa tcaggaatcc tttggttaaa ggctttgaga ttttccagtg gacaaactat
      301 gccaagttct caagcgaaaa attagaatta gtttttagtg aagagatatt gccttatctt
      361 ttccagttaa aaaaattcat aaaatataat ctggaacatg ttaagtcttt tgaaaacaaa
      421 tactctatga ggatttatga gtggttatta aaagaactaa cacaaaagaa aactcacaag
      481 gcaaatatag agattagcct tgatgaattt aagttcatgt taatgcttga aaataactac
      541 catgagttta aaaggcttaa ccaatgggtt ttgaaaccaa taagtaaaga tttaaacact
      601 tacagcaata tgaaattggt ggttgataag cgaggccgcc cgactgatac gttgattttc
      661 caagttgaac tagatagaca aatggatctc gtaaccgaac ttgagaacaa ccagataaaa
      721 atgaatggtg acaaaatacc aacaaccatt acatcagatt cctacctaca taacggacta
      781 agaaaaacac tacacgatgc tttaactgca aaaattcagc tcaccagttt tgaggcaaaa
      841 tttttgagtg acatgcaaag taagtatgat ctcaatggtt cgttctcatg gctcacgcaa
      901 aaacaacgaa ccacactaga gaacatactg gctaaatacg gaaggatctg aggttcttat
      961 ggctcttgta tctatcagtg aagcatcaag actaacaaac aaaagtagaa caactgttca
     1021 ccgttacata tcaaagggaa aactgtccat acccatgggc tagcctcgag tctagaccta
     1081 ggcgtacgtc gatgcaggtg tctagattaa gaaataatct tcatctaaaa tatacttcag
     1141 tcacctccta gctgactcaa atcaatgcgt gtttcataaa gaccagtgat ggattgatgg
     1201 ataagagtgg catctaaaac ttcttttgta gacgtatatc gtttacgatc aattgttgta
     1261 tcaaaatatt taaaagcagc gggagctcca agattcgtca acgtaaataa atgaataata
     1321 ttttctgctt gttcacgtat tggtttgtct ctatgtttgt tatatgcact aagaacttta
     1381 tctaaattgg catctgctaa aataacacgc ttagaaaatt cactgatttg ctcaataatc
     1441 tcatctaaat aatgcttatg ctgctccaca aacaattgtt tttgttcgtt atcttctgga
     1501 ctacccttca acttttcata atgactagct aaatataaaa aattcacata tttgcttggc
     1561 agagccagct catttccttt ttgtaattct ccggcactag ccagcatccg tttacgaccg
     1621 ttttctaact caaaaagact atatttaggt agtttaatga ttaagtcttt tttaacttcc
     1681 ttatatcctt tagcttctaa aaagtcaatc ggattttttt caaaggaact tctttccata
     1741 attgtgatcc ctagtaactc tttaacggat tttaacttct tcgatttccc tttttccacc
     1801 ttagcaacca ctaggactga ataagctacc gttggactat caaaaccacc atattttttt
     1861 ggatcccagt cttttttacg agcaataagc ttgtccgaat ttctttttgg taaaattgac
     1921 tccttggaga atccgcctgt ctgtacttct gttttcttga caatattgac ttggggcatg
     1981 gacaatactt tgcgcactgt ggcaaaatct cgccctttat cccagacaat ttctccagtt
     2041 tccccattag tttcgattag agggcgtttg cgaatctctc catttgcaag tgtaatttct
     2101 gttttgaaga agttcatgat attagagtaa aagaaatatt ttgcggttgc tttgcctatt
     2161 tcttgctcag acttagcaat cattttacga acatcataaa ctttataatc accatagaca
     2221 aactccgatt caagttttgg atatttctta atcaaagcag ttccaacgac ggcatttaga
     2281 tacgcatcat gggcatgatg gtaattgtta atctcacgta ctttatagaa ttggaaatct
     2341 tttcggaagt cagaaactaa tttagatttt aaggtaatca ctttaacctc tcgaataagt
     2401 ttatcatttt catcgtattt agtattcatg cgactatcca aaatttgtgc cacatgctta
     2461 gtgatttggc gagtttcaac caattggcgt ttgataaaac cagctttatc aagttcactc
     2521 aaacctccac gttcagcttt cgttaaatta tcaaacttac gttgagtgat taacttggcg
     2581 tttagaagtt gtctccaata gtttttcatc tttttgacta cttcttcact tggaacgtta
     2641 tccgatttac cacgattttt atcagaacgc gttaagacct tattgtctat tgaatcgtct
     2701 ttaaggaaac tttgtggaac aatgtgatcg acatcataat cacttaaacg attaatatct
     2761 aattcttggt ccacatacat gtctcttcca ttttggagat aatagagata gagcttttca
     2821 ttttgcaatt gagtattttc aacaggatgc tctttaagaa tctgacttcc taattctttg
     2881 ataccttctt cgattcgttt catacgctct cgcgaatttt tctggccctt ttgagttgtc
     2941 tgattttcac gtgccatttc aataacgata ttttctggct tatgccgccc cattactttg
     3001 accaattcat caacaacttt tacagtctgt aaaatacctt ttttaatagc agggctacca
     3061 gctaaatttg caatatgttc atgtaaacta tcgccttgtc cagacacttg tgctttttga
     3121 atgtcttctt taaatgtcaa actatcatca tggatcagct gcataaaatt gcgattggca
     3181 aaaccatctg atttcaaaaa atctaatatt gttttgccag attgcttatc cctaatacca
     3241 ttaatcaatt ttcgagacaa acgtccccaa ccagtataac ggcgacgttt aagctgtttc
     3301 atcaccttat catcaaagag gtgagcatat gttttaagtc tttcctcaat catctcccta
     3361 tcttcaaata aggtcaatgt taaaacaata tcctctaaga tatcttcatt ttcttcatta
     3421 tccaaaaaat ctttatcttt aataattttt agcaaatcat ggtaggtacc taatgaagca
     3481 ttaaatctat cttcaactcc tgaaatttca acactatcaa aacattctat ttttttgaaa
     3541 taatcttctt ttaattgctt aacggttact tttcgatttg ttttgaagag taaatcaaca
     3601 atggctttct tctgttcacc tgaaagaaat gctggttttc gcattccttc agtaacatat
     3661 ttgacctttg tcaattcgtt ataaaccgta aaatactcat aaagcaaact atgttttggt
     3721 agtacttttt catttggaag atttttatca aagtttgtca tgcgttcaat aaatgattga
     3781 gctgaagcac ctttatcgac aacttcttca aaattccatg gggtaattgt ttcttcagac
     3841 ttccgagtca tccatgcaaa acgactattg ccacgcgcca atggaccaac ataataagga
     3901 attcgaaaag tcaagatttt ttcaatcttc tcacgattgt cttttaaaaa tggataaaag
     3961 tcttcttgtc ttctcaaaat agcatgcagc tcacccaagt gaatttgatg gggaatagag
     4021 ccgttgtcaa aggtccgttg cttgcgcagc aaatcttcac gatttagttt caccaataat
     4081 tcctcagtac catccatttt ttctaaaatt ggtttgataa atttataaaa ttcttcttgg
     4141 ctagctcccc catcaatata acctgcatat ccgttttttg attgatcaaa aaagatttct
     4201 ttatactttt ctggaagttg ttgtcgaact aaagctttta aaagagtcaa gtcttgatga
     4261 tgttcatcgt agcgtttaat cattgaagct gataggggag ccttagttat ttcagtattt
     4321 actcttagga tatctgaaag taaaatagca tctgataaat tcttagctgc caaaaacaaa
     4381 tcagcatatt gatctccaat ttgcgccaat aaattatcta aatcatcatc gtaagtatct
     4441 tttgaaagct gtaatttagc atcttctgcc aaatcaaaat ttgatttaaa attaggggtc
     4501 aaacccaatg acaaagcaat gagattccca aataagccat ttttcttctc accggggagc
     4561 tgagcaatga gattttctaa tcgtcttgat ttactcaatc gtgcagaaag aatcgcttta
     4621 gcatctactc cacttgcgtt aatagggttt tcttcaaata attgattgta ggtttgtacc
     4681 aactggataa atagtttgtc cacatcacta ttatcaggat ttaaatctcc ctcaatcaaa
     4741 aaatgaccac gaaacttaat catatgcgct aaggccaaat agattaagcg caaatccgct
     4801 ttatcagtag aatctaccaa tttttttcgc agatgataga tagttggata tttctcatga
     4861 taagcaactt catctactat atttccaaaa ataggatgac gttcatgctt cttgtcttct
     4921 tccaccaaaa aagactcttc aagtcgatga aagaaactat catctacttt cgccatctca
     4981 tttgaaaaaa tctcctgtag ataacaaata cgattcttcc gacgtgtata ccttctacga
     5041 gctgtccgtt tgagacgagt cgcttccgct gtctctccac tgtcaaataa aagagcccct
     5101 ataagatttt ttttgatact gtggcggtct gtatttccca gaaccttgaa ctttttagac
     5161 ggaaccttat attcatcagt gatcaccgcc catccgacgc tatttgtgcc gatatctaag
     5221 cctattgagt atttcttatc cattttttat aacctcctta gagctcgaat tcccaaaaaa
     5281 acgggtatgg agaaacagta gagagttgcg ataaaaagcg tcaggtagga tccgctaatc
     5341 ttatggataa aaatgctatg gcatagcaaa gtgtgacgcc gtgcaaataa tcaatgtgga
     5401 cttttctgcc gtgattatag acacttttgt tacgcgtttt tgtcatggct ttggtcccgc
     5461 tttgttacag aatgctttta ataagcgggg ttaccggttt ggttagcgag aagagccagt
     5521 aaaagacgca gtgacggcaa tgtctgatgc aatatggaca attggtttct tctctgaatg
     5581 gcgggagtat gaaaagtatg gctgaagcgc aaaatgatcc cctgctgccg ggatactcgt
     5641 ttaatgccca tctggtggcg ggtttaacgc cgattgaggc caacggttat ctcgattttt
     5701 ttatcgaccg accgctggga atgaaaggtt atattctcaa tctcaccatt cgcggtcagg
     5761 gggtggtgaa aaatcaggga cgagaatttg tttgccgacc gggtgatatt ttgctgttcc
     5821 cgccaggaga gattcatcac tacggtcgtc atccggaggc tcgcgaatgg tatcaccagt
     5881 gggtttactt tcgtccgcgc gcctactggc atgaatggct taactggccg tcaatatttg
     5941 ccaatacggg gttctttcgc ccggatgaag cgcaccagcc gcatttcagc gacctgtttg
     6001 ggcaaatcat taacgccggg caaggggaag ggcgctattc ggagctgctg gcgataaatc
     6061 tgcttgagca attgttactg cggcacatgg aagcgattaa cgagtcgctc catccaccga
     6121 tggataatcg ggtacgcgag gcttgtcagt acatcagcga tcacctggca gacagcaatt
     6181 ttgatatcgc cagcgtcgca cagcatgttt gcttgtcgcc gtcgcgtctg tcacatcttt
     6241 tccgccagca gttagggatt agcgtcttaa gctggcgcga ggaccaacgt atcagccagg
     6301 cgaagctgct tttgagcacc acccggatgc ctatcgccac cgtcggtcgc aatgttggtt
     6361 ttgacgatca actctatttc tcgcgggtat ttaaaaaatg caccggggcc agcccgagcg
     6421 agttccgtgc cggttgtgaa gaaaaagtga atgatgtagc cgtcaagttg tcataattgg
     6481 taacgaatca gacaattgac ggcttgacgg agtagcatag ggtttgcaga atccctgctt
     6541 cgtccatttg acaggcacat tatgcattta attaatggcc tcctgatgtc gtcaacacgg
     6601 cgaaatagta atcacgaggt caggttctta ccttaaattt tcgacggaaa accacgtaaa
     6661 aaacgtcgat ttttcaagat acagcgtgaa ttttcaggaa atgcggtgag catcacatca
     6721 ccacaattca gcaaattgtg aacatcatca cgttcatctt tccctggttg ccaatggccc
     6781 attttcctgt cagtaacgag aaggtcgcga attcaggcgc tttttagact ggtcgtaatg
     6841 aaattcagca ggatcaccat atggatatta atactgaaac tgagatcaag caaaagcatt
     6901 cactaacccc ctttcctgtt ttcctaatca gcccggcatt tcgcgggcga tattttcaca
     6961 gctatttcag gagttcagcc atgaacgctt attacattca ggatcgtctt gaggctcaga
     7021 gctgggcgcg tcactaccag cagctcgccc gtgaagagaa agaggcagaa ctggcagacg
     7081 acatggaaaa aggcctgccc cagcacctgt ttgaatcgct atgcatcgat catttgcaac
     7141 gccacggggc cagcaaaaaa tccattaccc gtgcgtttga tgacgatgtt gagtttcagg
     7201 agcgcatggc agaacacatc cggtacatgg ttgaaaccat tgctcaccac caggttgata
     7261 ttgattcaga ggtataaaac gaatgagtac tgcactcgca acgctggctg ggaagctggc
     7321 tgaacgtgtc ggcatggatt ctgtcgaccc acaggaactg atcaccactc ttcgccagac
     7381 ggcatttaaa ggtgatgcca gcgatgcgca gttcatcgca ttactgatcg ttgccaacca
     7441 gtacggcctt aatccgtgga cgaaagaaat ttacgccttt cctgataagc agaatggcat
     7501 cgttccggtg gtgggcgttg atggctggtc ccgcatcatc aatgaaaacc agcagtttga
     7561 tggcatggac tttgagcagg acaatgaatc ctgtacatgc cggatttacc gcaaggaccg
     7621 taatcatccg atctgcgtta ccgaatggat ggatgaatgc cgccgcgaac cattcaaaac
     7681 tcgcgaaggc agagaaatca cggggccgtg gcagtcgcat cccaaacgga tgttacgtca
     7741 taaagccatg attcagtgtg cccgtctggc cttcggattt gctggtatct atgacaagga
     7801 tgaagccgag cgcattgtcg aaaatactgc atacactgca gaacgtcagc cggaacgcga
     7861 catcactccg gttaacgatg aaacaatgca ggagattaac actctgctga tcgccctgga
     7921 taaaacatgg gatgacgact tattgccgct ctgttcccag atatttcgcc gcgacattcg
     7981 tgcatcgtca gaactgacac aggccgaagc agtaaaagct cttggattcc tgaaacagaa
     8041 agccgcagag cagaaggtgg cagcatgaca ccggacatta tcctgcagcg taccgggatc
     8101 gatgtgagag ctgtcgaaca gggggaagat gcgtggcaca aattacggct cggcgtcatc
     8161 accgcttcag aagttcacaa cgtgatagca aaaccccgct ccggaaagaa gtggcctgac
     8221 atgaaaatgt cctacttcca caccctgctt gctgaggttt gcaccggtgt ggctccggaa
     8281 gttaacgcta aagcactggc ctggggaaaa cagtacgaga acgacgccag aaccctgttt
     8341 gaattcactt ccggcgtgaa tgttactgaa tccccgatca tctatcgcga cgaaagtatg
     8401 cgtaccgcct gctctcccga tggtttatgc agtgacggca acggccttga actgaaatgc
     8461 ccgtttacct cccgggattt catgaagttc cggctcggtg gtttcgaggc cataaagtca
     8521 gcttacatgg cccaggtgca gtacagcatg tgggtgacgc gaaaaaatgc ctggtacttt
     8581 gccaactatg acccgcgtat gaagcgtgaa ggcctgcatt atgtcgtgat tgagcgggat
     8641 gaaaagtaca tggcgagttt tgacgagatc gtgccggagt tcatcgaaaa aatggacgag
     8701 gcactggctg aaattggttt tgtatttggg gagcaatggc gatgacgcat cctcacgata
     8761 atatccgggt aggcgcaatc actttcgtct ctctagggaa ttcagcactt ttcggggaaa
     8821 tgtgcgcgga acccctattt gtttattttt ctaaatacat tcaaatatgt atccgctcat
     8881 gagacaataa ccctgataaa tgcttcaata atattgaaaa aggaagagta tgagtattca
     8941 acatttccgt gtcgccctta ttcccttttt tgcggcattt tgccttcctg tttttgctca
     9001 cccagaaacg ctggtgaaag taaaagatgc tgaagatcag ttgggtgcac gagtgggtta
     9061 catcgaactg gatctcaaca gcggtaagat ccttgagagt tttcgccccg aagaacgttt
     9121 tccaatgatg agcactttta aagttctgct atgtggcgcg gtattatccc gtattgacgc
     9181 cgggcaagag caactcggtc gccgcataca ctattctcag aatgacttgg ttgagtactc
     9241 accagtcaca gaaaagcatc ttacggatgg catgacagta agagaattat gcagtgctgc
     9301 cataaccatg agtgataaca ctgcggccaa cttacttctg acaacgatcg gaggaccgaa
     9361 ggagctaacc gcttttttgc acaacatggg ggatcatgta actcgccttg atcgttggga
     9421 accggagctg aatgaagcca taccaaacga cgagcgtgac accacgatgc ctgtagcaat
     9481 ggcaacaacg ttgcgcaaac tattaactgg cgaactactt actctagctt cccggcaaca
     9541 attaatagac tggatggagg cggataaagt tgcaggacca cttctgcgct cggcccttcc
     9601 ggctggctgg tttattgctg ataaatctgg agccggtgag cgtgggtctc gcggtatcat
     9661 tgcagcactg gggccagatg gtaagccctc ccgtatcgta gttatctaca cgacggggag
     9721 tcaggcaact atggatgaac gaaatagaca gatcgctgag ataggtgcct cactgattaa
     9781 gcattggtaa ctgtcagacc aagtttactc atatatactt tagattgatt taaaacttca
     9841 tttttaattt aaaaggatct aggtgaagat cctttttgat aatctcatga ccaaaatccc
     9901 ttaacgtgag ttttcgttcc actgagcgtc agaccccgtt gatgataccg ctgccttact
     9961 gggtgcatta gccagtctga atgacctgtc acgggataat ccgaagtggt cagactggaa
    10021 aatcagaggg caggaactgc tgaacagcaa aaagtcagat agcaccacat agcagacccg
    10081 ccataaaacg ccctgagaag cccgtgacgg gcttttcttg tattatgggt agtttccttg
    10141 catgaatcca taaaaggcgc ctgtagtgcc atttaccccc attcactgcc agagccgtga
    10201 gcgcagcgaa ctgaatgtca cgaaaaagac agcgactcag gtgcctgatg gtcggagaca
    10261 aaaggaatat tcagcgattt gcccgattgc ggccgcaacc gagcttgcga gggtgctact
    10321 taagccttta gggttttaag gtctgttttg tagaggagca aacagcgttt gcgacatcct
    10381 tttgtaatac tgcggaactg actaaagtag tgagttatac acagggctgg gatctattct
    10441 ttttatcttt ttttattctt tctttattct ataaattata accacttgaa tataaacaaa
    10501 aaaaacacac aaaggtctag cggaatttac agagggtcta gcagaattta caagttttcc
    10561 agcaaaggtc tagcagaatt tacagatacc cacaactcaa aggaaaagga ctagtaatta
    10621 tcattgacta gcccatctca attggtatag tgattaaaat cacctagacc aattgagatg
    10681 t
//
